Addgene plasmid #243713: pJL359
Purpose: A piggyBac vector containing the COX7A2 coding sequence (CDS) flanked by the 5' and 3' UTRs of the ACTB gene
Depositing lab: Jonathan Weissman. Depositing organization: Whitehead Institute for Biomedical Research. Publication: Proximity-specific ribosome profiling reveals the logic of localized mitochondrial translation. Luo J, Khandwala S, Hu J, Lee SY, Hickey KL, Levine ZG, Harper JW, Ting AY, Weissman JS. Cell. 2025 Aug 25:S0092-8674(25)00916-X. doi: 10.1016/j.cell.2025.08.002. PubMed 40876456.
Backbone
  Vector backbone: pJL373
  Backbone manufacturer: Weissman Lab
  Vector type: Mammalian Expression
  Selectable markers: Puromycin
Growth in bacteria
  Bacterial resistance: Ampicillin, 100 μg/mL
  Growth temperature: 37°C
  Growth strain: NEB Stable
  Copy number: High Copy
Gene/Insert
  Gene/Insert name: COX7A2 coding sequence flanked by the 5' and 3' UTRs of the ACTB gene
  Species: H. sapiens (human)
  Entrez Gene: COX7A2 (a.k.a. COX7AL, COX7AL1, COXVIIAL, COXVIIa-L, VIIAL)
  Cloning method: Gibson Cloning
Terms and licenses: Academic/Nonprofit Terms; Industry Terms: Not Available to Industry
Depositor comments: The depositor confirms that discrepancies between the depositor's sequence and Addgene's sequences have no functional consequences.
How to cite: pJL359 was a gift from Jonathan Weissman (Addgene plasmid # 243713 ; http://n2t.net/addgene:243713 ; RRID:Addgene_243713)
