[The description below was written by a language model from this plasmid's Addgene catalogue record and pLannotate feature annotations shown in this document.]
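Description:
pJL359 is a piggyBac transposon vector for mammalian expression, built on the pJL373 backbone by Gibson assembly. It is an 8,250 nt plasmid propagated in E. coli through a high-copy ColE1/pUC-type origin with ampicillin resistance (β-lactamase under its own bla promoter). It also carries an f1 phage origin and remnants of a pBluescript-style cloning region, namely lacZα and lacI fragments, the lac promoter and operator, and the CAP site. As a piggyBac vector, its cargo is meant to be integrated into the host genome by piggyBac transposase. The automated feature table does not annotate the transposon terminal repeats, so their positions cannot be given from this record.

The payload is the human COX7A2 coding sequence, which encodes a subunit of cytochrome c oxidase (complex IV of the mitochondrial respiratory chain). It is flanked by the 5' and 3' UTRs of the ACTB gene rather than its native untranslated regions. The UTRs themselves and the promoter driving this transcript are not annotated, and the record does not state which promoter is used. An unannotated stretch lies upstream of the COX7A2 ORF, apart from a hit to a human GVQW1 fragment. Two short matches to the phage lambda portal protein are probably stuffer or spurious hits. On the opposite strand, a human PGK promoter drives puromycin N-acetyltransferase followed by a WPRE, which allows puromycin selection of stably integrated cells.

The associated work concerns proximity-specific ribosome profiling of localized mitochondrial translation. The UTR-swapped design is therefore consistent with testing how coding sequence and UTRs each contribute to the behaviour of this nuclear-encoded mitochondrial mRNA, although the record does not spell out that purpose.
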