Features (pLannotate 1.2.2; 17 found; start..end, strand, type, name):
      1..105     -  promoter       AmpR promoter: bla
    158..586     -  rep_origin     f1 ori (sequence partly withheld): f1 bacteriophage origin of replication; arrow indicates direction of (+) strand synthesis
    591..746     -  CDS            lacZα (fragment): LacZα fragment of β-galactosidase; lacZ fragment
    748..867     +  CDS            B (fragment): PORTL_LAMBD - Experimental evidence at protein level: Swiss-Prot protein existence level 1. Forms the portal vertex of the capsid (PubMed:6228056, PubMed:6232391). This portal plays critical roles in head assembly, genome packaging, neck/tail attachment, and genome ejection (Probable). The portal protein multimerizes as a single ring-shaped homododecamer arranged around a central channel (PubMed:6232391). Binds to the terminase subunits to form the packaging machine (PubMed:7799432). From Escherichia phage lambda (Bacteriophage lambda).
   1403..1991    -  misc_feature   WPRE: woodchuck hepatitis virus posttranscriptional regulatory element
   1994..2015    -  misc_feature   MCS (fragment): pBluescript multiple cloning site
   2022..2618    -  CDS            PuroR (fragment): puromycin N-acetyltransferase; pac from Streptomyces; confers resistance to puromycin
   2630..3130    -  promoter       hPGK promoter: human phosphoglycerate kinase 1 promoter
   3513..3782    +  CDS            GVQW1 (fragment): GVQW1_HUMAN - Also known as TIGD1L2. Experimental evidence at transcript level: Swiss-Prot protein existence level 2. From Homo sapiens (Human).
   5271..5519    +  CDS            COX7A2: CX7A2_HUMAN - Also known as COX7AL. Experimental evidence at protein level: Swiss-Prot protein existence level 1. Component of the cytochrome c oxidase, the last enzyme in the mitochondrial electron transport chain which drives oxidative phosphorylation. The respiratory chain contains 3 multisubunit complexes succinate dehydrogenase (complex II, CII), ubiquinol- cytochrome c oxidoreductase (cytochrome b-c1 complex, complex III, CIII) and cytochrome c oxidase (complex IV, CIV), that cooperate to transfer electrons derived from NADH and succinate to molecular oxygen, creating an electrochemical
   5748..6215    +  CDS            B (fragment): PORTL_LAMBD - Experimental evidence at protein level: Swiss-Prot protein existence level 1. Forms the portal vertex of the capsid (PubMed:6228056, PubMed:6232391). This portal plays critical roles in head assembly, genome packaging, neck/tail attachment, and genome ejection (Probable). The portal protein multimerizes as a single ring-shaped homododecamer arranged around a central channel (PubMed:6232391). Binds to the terminase subunits to form the packaging machine (PubMed:7799432). From Escherichia phage lambda (Bacteriophage lambda).
   6253..6269    -  protein_bind   lac operator: The lac repressor binds to the lac operator to inhibit transcription in E. coli. This inhibition can be relieved by adding lactose or isopropyl-β-D-thiogalactopyranoside (IPTG). lac repressor encoded by lacI
   6277..6307    -  promoter       lac promoter: promoter for the E. coli lac operon
   6322..6343    -  protein_bind   CAP binding site: CAP binding activates transcription in the presence of cAMP. E. coli catabolite activator protein
   6356..6448    -  CDS            lacI (fragment): lac repressor; lacI; The lac repressor binds to the lac operator to inhibit transcription in E. coli. This inhibition can be relieved by adding lactose or isopropyl-β-D-thiogalactopyranoside (IPTG).
   6631..7219    -  rep_origin     ori: high-copy-number ColE1/pMB1/pBR322/pUC origin of replication
   7390..8250    -  CDS            AmpR: β-lactamase; bla; confers resistance to ampicillin, carbenicillin, and related antibiotics
>Addgene plasmid #243713 | pJL359 | addgene full sequence | sequence record 489276 | Addgene NGS Result
ACTCTTCCTTTTTCAATATTATTGAAGCATTTATCAGGGTTATTGTCTCATGAGCGGATACATATTTGAA
TGTATTTAGAAAAATAAACAAATAGGGGTTCCGCGCACATTTCCCCGAAAAGTGCCACCTAAATTGTAAG
CGTTAATATTTTGTTAAAATTCGCGTTAAATTTTTGTTAAATCAGCTCATTTTTTAACCAATAGGCCGAA
ATCGGCAAAATCCCTTATAAATCAAAAGAATAGACCGAGATAGGGT
[37 nt withheld, positions 257-293]
AAAGAACGTGGACTCCAACGTCAAAGG
[49 nt withheld, positions 321-369]
T
[91 nt withheld, positions 371-461]
G
[124 nt withheld, positions 463-586]
CCCATTCGCCATTCAGGCTGCGCAACTGTTGGGAAGGGCGATCGGTGCGGGCCTCTTCGCTATTACGCCA
GCTGGCGAAAGGGGGATGTGCTGCAAGGCGATTAAGTTGGGTAACGCCAGGGTTTTCCCAGTCACGACGT
TGTAAAACGACGGCCAGTGAGCGCGCCTCGTTCATTCACGTTTTTGAACCCGTGGAGGACGGGCAGACTC
GCGGTGCAAATGTGTTTTACAGCGTGATGGAGCAGATGAAGATGCTCGACACGCTGCAGAACACGCAGCT
AGATTAACCCTAGAAAGATAATCATATTGTGACGTACGTTAAAGATAATCATGTGTAAAATTGACGCATG
TGTTTTATCGGTCTGTATATCGAGGTTTATTTATTAATTTGAATAGATATTAAGTTTTATTATATTTACA
CTTACATACTAATAATAAATTCAACAAACAATTTATTTATGTTTATTTATTTATTAAAAAAAACAAAAAC
TCAAAATTTCTTCTATAAAGTAACAAAACTTTTATGAGGGACAGCCCCCCCCCAAAGCCCCCAGGGATGT
AATTACGTCCCTCCCCCGCTAGGGGGCAGCAGCGAGCCGCCCGGGGCTCCGCTCCGGTCCGGCGCTCCCC
CCGCATCCCCGAGCCGGCAGCGTGCGGGGACAGCCCGGGCACGGGGAAGGTGGCACGGGATCGCTTTCCT
CTGAACGCTTCTCGCTGCTCTTTGAGCCTGCAGACACCTGGGGGGATACGGGGAAAAGGCCTCCAGGGTT
TATTACAGGGACAGCAGAGATCCAGTTTGGTTAATTAGCTAGCGATGCGGGGAGGCGGCCCAAAGGGAGA
TCCGACTCGTCTGAGGGCGAAGGCGAAGACGCGGAAGAGGCCGCAGAGCCGGCAGCAGGCCGCGGGAAGG
AAGGTCCGCTGGATTGAGGGCCGAAGGGACGTAGCAGAAGGACGTCCCGCGCAGAATCCAGGTGGCAACA
CAGGCGAGCAGCCAAGGAAAGGACGATGATTTCCCCGACAACACCACGGAATTGTCAGTGCCCAACAGCC
GAGCCCCTGTCCAGCAGCGGGCAAGGCAGGCGGCGATGAGTTCCGCCGTGGCAATAGGGAGGGGGAAAGC
GAAAGTCCCGGAAAGGAGCTGACAGGTGGTGGCAATGCCCCAACCAGTGGGGGTTGCGTCAGCAAACACA
GTGCACACCACGCCACGTTGCCTGACAACGGGCCACAACTCCTCATAAAGAGACAGCAACCAGGATTTAT
ACAAGGAGGAGAAAATGAAAGCCATACGGGAAGCAATAGCATGATACAAAGGCATTAAAGCAGCGTATCC
ACATAGCGTAAAAGGAGCAACATAGTTAAGAATACCAGTCAATCTTTCACAAATTTTGTAATCCAGAGGT
TGATTACCGATAAGCTTGATATCGAATTCTTAACTGGCACCGGGCTTGCGGGTCATGCACCAGGTGCGCG
GTCCTTCGGGCACCTCGACGTCGGCGGTGACGGTGAAGCCGAGCCGCTCGTAGAAGGGGAGGTTGCGGGG
CGCGGAGGTCTCCAGGAAGGCGGGCACCCCGGCGCGCTCGGCCGCCTCCACTCCGGGGAGCACGACGGCG
CTGCCCAGACCCTTGCCCTGGTGGTCGGGCGAGACGCCGACGGTGGCCAGGAACCACGCGGGCTCCTTGG
GCCGGTGCGGCGCCAGGAGGCCTTCCATCTGTTGCTGCGCGGCCAGCCGGGAACCGCTCAACTCGGCCAT
GCGCGGGCCGATCTCGGCGAACACCGCCCCCGCTTCGACGCTCTCCGGCGTGGTCCAGACCGCCACGGCG
GCGCCGTCGTCCGCGACCCACACCTTGCCGATGTCGAGCCCGACGCGCGTGAGGAAGAGTTCTTGCAGCT
CGGTGACCCGCTCGATGTGGCGGTCCGGATCGACGGTGTGGCGCGTGGCGGGGTAGTCGGCGAACGCGGC
GGCGAGGGTGCGTACGGCCCTGGGGACGTCGTCGCGGGTGGCGAGGCGCACCGTGGGCTTGTACTCGGTC
ATGGTGGTACCCCCTGGGGAGAGAGGTCGGTGATTCGGTCAACGAGGGAGCCGACTGCCGACGTGCGCTC
CGGAGGCTTGCAGAATGCGGAACACCGCGCGGGCAGGAACAGGGCCCACACTACCGCCCCACACCCCGCC
TCCCGCACCGCCCCTTCCCGGCCGCTGCTCTCGGCGCGCCCTGCTGAGCAGCCGCTATTGGCCACAGCCC
ATCGCGGTCGGCGCGCTGCCATTGCTCCCTGGCGCTGTCCGTCTGCGAGGGTACTAGTGAGACGTGCGGC
TTCCGTTTGTCACGTCCGGCACGCCGCGAACCGCAAGGAACCTTCCCGACTTAGGGGCGGAGCAGGAAGC
GTCGCCGGGGGGCCCACAAGGGTAGCGGCGAAGATCCGGGTGACGCTGCGAACGGACGTGAAGAATGTGC
GAGACCCAGGGTCGGCGCCGCTGCGTTTCCCGGAACCACGCCCAGAGCAGCCGCGTCCCTGCGCAAACCC
AGGGCTGCCTTGGAAAAGGCGCAAACGCGTTGGTGAGGGACGGATTAACTATGTTAAATGCTGCTAATAG
ATGGAGAAGGTGAAAATTGAGATTGACAGTTTATTTAGCAACCTGGAAGCTATTGGTGATTCTAAACAAG
AGCAGTAAAAGCCTGCCCAAAATGGGATCAAAAAAAGATTAGGAGGAGGAGAAGGAGAGACAAGTATAAA
GAAATCTATAGGATGGTAACGGTAATCAAAGGAGTTTGTTCGTTTGTTTTTAATTTGGGAATGTGTTAAT
AGATGGAATGATCCAGTAAAGGGGGAAATTGTACTGAATAACATGCATACAAGAATCTATGTCTACTTTA
GGATCTATTTAATGTGAATTCATGGCTTTTTTTTTTTTTTTGATATGAAGTCTCACTCTGTCGCCCAGGC
TGGAGTGCAGTGAAGCGATCTTGGCTCACTGCAAGCTCCACCTTCTGGGTTCACGCCATTCTCCTGCCTC
AACCTCCTGAGTAGCTGGGACTACAGGCGCCCGCCACCACGCCCGCCTTATTTTTTGTATTTTTAGTAGA
GACAGGGTTTCACGGCTTTAGCCAAGATGGTCTGGATCTCCTGACCTCATGATCCGCCCGCCTCGGCTTC
CCAAAGTACTGGGATTACAGGCGTGAGCCACTGCGCCTGGCCTCATGGCTCTTTTTGGACAGGGTCATAA
GCTTCTTAGATCTGTCACCCAATGTAATTAATTGATGTATTGGTTAATACTGTCTTTAGCAGTGCTAGGG
GATTGGTAAGAAATCCACATCATCTCTGCGCTTGGGAAATTTACAATCTAGAGTTGGCTAAGTGGAGAAA
ACATAAGAGAGCACATACAACTAACAAATTCAGATTATGGACAATGTACTTAAAAAACCCCCACGCCCTA
GCTATTGGCACGTGGTAATTTTGCCCAGAGTTTTGGTTATATGCATAATCCAGAGGGGTGTAGAAAACCA
GGTCCTTTCAGTACCGATCTAAGGAAGACATGAATTGGGGTGTTTATAAACCTTGGTGAGGAAGAGAATT
TTAACTGGGACTGGTAACTTGGTGGGCCCATTGACATACAGTAGATTGTGAAGAAGAAAACCCCAAGGAT
TATAAGGAATAGTTTTAATATTACTAATTTTTATCCTTTGCTGAAACTATGGGTTTCTTATTTGAAATGG
CAATCAAATAATTTGTAAGAGTTTGTAGAAAGTGGAAAGATTATTGTAATACAGGGTAGATATTTGCATT
TGTACATACTTGAGGGTAAGTACAAGAAATAAACACTTGTAATGGGGATTACTTAAGCAAAATGGATGAC
ACCGACAGCCTTTCTGTACAACAAATAATTGCTGTGCTTCTCTACTCCAGTAATGAATGTAGTGCCCTGC
TGGATCTGGGACAGCAAGACTTTTGAGTCCAGATTCGCCATCCCATTTCTTGTTCCCTAACGTTTCCTCA
GAAGCGAGCGAGCCTCTTCCACAATTTGGGGACACTGTGGAAGAACTTCTTGCTTGGGGAGTTCTGCAGC
AGTCGAAGGTACAAGAATATAAAAACTGGTATCTCGACACAGCTCTTACAGCATATTCTCAACACAAGGA
ACAGTAATGTGCCGCAGCAATTCCTTCGGTGGAAAAAACTGACTGTATCCGCGTAAGAGGAGTAATTCTT
TTTTGAATTTTATGAGGCTTCAGAGCTGTATTTCGGCCAACCCAGTCTTTGTTCAGTTTCTAGCGGCTTC
AAGGTTGCCCAGTTTTACGCCTTCTCGCTCAAAACAGACACTAGTTTTCTTTGATAGCCTGGTCTCACAT
TGACTTCATCTAAGCTTATTACATTCGTCTCATAAATCGTTTGCTTTTTCCCCAGCCTTAGCTCCAGGGA
CCAGCCTACTGAACATCGAAAAGGTCAGGAACGAGATCACGGGACTGAGACGGCGAGCCGGCTAGAGCGG
ATAGAGCCGTACTGCCGCTCTAGTTTTTCTTTTGCTCTCTATGGTTAGGAGCGCAAGCCTCTCTTCGGCC
CGGAAAGATTTAAGTTCGTGAATGCATACGCAAGACTCGGAGGTAGTTCCACCGCCGAGACCGCGTCCGC
CCCGCGAGCACAGAGCCTCGCCTTTGCCGATCCGCCGCCCGTCCACACCCGCCGCCAGCTCACCATGCTG
CGGAATCTGCTGGCTCTTCGTCAGATTGGGCAGAGGACGATAAGAACAGCAAGCCGCAGGCATTTTAAAA
ATAAAGTTCCGGAGAAGCAAAAACTGTTCCAGGAGGATGATGAAATTCCACTGTATCTAAAGGGTGGGGT
AGCTGATGCCCTCCTGTATAGAGCCACCATGATTCTTACAGTTGGTGGAACAGCATATGCCATATATGAG
CTGGCTGTGGCTTCATTTCCCAAGAAGCAGGAGTGACTTTTGGTCTCCCTGGGAGTGGGTGGAGGCAGCC
AGGGCTTACCTGTACACTGACTTGAGACCAGTTGAATAAAAGTGCACACCTTAAAAATGAGTTTAAACCA
AGCGGTGACTGAGATGTCCTAAATGCACAGCGACGGATTCGCGCTATTTAGAAAGAGAGAGCAATATTTC
AAGAATGCATGCGTCAATTTTACGCAGACTATCTTTCTAGGGTTAATCTAGCTGCATCAGGATCATATCG
TCGGGTCTTTTTTCCGGCTCAGTCATCGCCCAAGCTGGCGCTATCTGGGCATCGGGGAGGAAGAAGCCCG
TGCCTTTTCCCGCGAGGTTGAAGCGGCATGGAAAGAGTTTGCCGAGGATGACTGCTGCTGCATTGACGTT
GAGCGAAAACGCACGTTTACCATGATGATTCGGGAAGGTGTGGCCATGCACGCCTTTAACGGTGAACTGT
TCGTTCAGGCCACCTGGGATACCAGTTCGTCGCGGCTTTTCCGGACACAGTTCCGGATGGTCAGCCCGAA
GCGCATCAGCAACCCGAACAATACCGGCGACAGCCGGAACTGCCGTGCCGGTGTGCAGATTAATGACAGC
GGTGCGGCGCTGGGATATTACGTCAGCGAGGACGGGTATCCTGGCTGGATGCCGCAGAAATGGACATGGA
TACCCCGTGAGTTACCCGGCGGGCGCGCTTGGCGTAATCATGGTCATAGCTGTTTCCTGTGTGAAATTGT
TATCCGCTCACAATTCCACACAACATACGAGCCGGAAGCATAAAGTGTAAAGCCTGGGGTGCCTAATGAG
TGAGCTAACTCACATTAATTGCGTTGCGCTCACTGCCCGCTTTCCAGTCGGGAAACCTGTCGTGCCAGCT
GCATTAATGAATCGGCCAACGCGCGGGGAGAGGCGGTTTGCGTATTGGGCGCTCTTCCGCTTCCTCGCTC
ACTGACTCGCTGCGCTCGGTCGTTCGGCTGCGGCGAGCGGTATCAGCTCACTCAAAGGCGGTAATACGGT
TATCCACAGAATCAGGGGATAACGCAGGAAAGAACATGTGAGCAAAAGGCCAGCAAAAGGCCAGGAACCG
TAAAAAGGCCGCGTTGCTGGCGTTTTTCCATAGGCTCCGCCCCCCTGACGAGCATCACAAAAATCGACGC
TCAAGTCAGAGGTGGCGAAACCCGACAGGACTATAAAGATACCAGGCGTTTCCCCCTGGAAGCTCCCTCG
TGCGCTCTCCTGTTCCGACCCTGCCGCTTACCGGATACCTGTCCGCCTTTCTCCCTTCGGGAAGCGTGGC
GCTTTCTCATAGCTCACGCTGTAGGTATCTCAGTTCGGTGTAGGTCGTTCGCTCCAAGCTGGGCTGTGTG
CACGAACCCCCCGTTCAGCCCGACCGCTGCGCCTTATCCGGTAACTATCGTCTTGAGTCCAACCCGGTAA
GACACGACTTATCGCCACTGGCAGCAGCCACTGGTAACAGGATTAGCAGAGCGAGGTATGTAGGCGGTGC
TACAGAGTTCTTGAAGTGGTGGCCTAACTACGGCTACACTAGAAGAACAGTATTTGGTATCTGCGCTCTG
CTGAAGCCAGTTACCTTCGGAAAAAGAGTTGGTAGCTCTTGATCCGGCAAACAAACCACCGCTGGTAGCG
GTGGTTTTTTTGTTTGCAAGCAGCAGATTACGCGCAGAAAAAAAGGATCTCAAGAAGATCCTTTGATCTT
TTCTACGGGGTCTGACGCTCAGTGGAACGAAAACTCACGTTAAGGGATTTTGGTCATGAGATTATCAAAA
AGGATCTTCACCTAGATCCTTTTAAATTAAAAATGAAGTTTTAAATCAATCTAAAGTATATATGAGTAAA
CTTGGTCTGACAGTTACCAATGCTTAATCAGTGAGGCACCTATCTCAGCGATCTGTCTATTTCGTTCATC
CATAGTTGCCTGACTCCCCGTCGTGTAGATAACTACGATACGGGAGGGCTTACCATCTGGCCCCAGTGCT
GCAATGATACCGCGAGACCCACGCTCACCGGCTCCAGATTTATCAGCAATAAACCAGCCAGCCGGAAGGG
CCGAGCGCAGAAGTGGTCCTGCAACTTTATCCGCCTCCATCCAGTCTATTAATTGTTGCCGGGAAGCTAG
AGTAAGTAGTTCGCCAGTTAATAGTTTGCGCAACGTTGTTGCCATTGCTACAGGCATCGTGGTGTCACGC
TCGTCGTTTGGTATGGCTTCATTCAGCTCCGGTTCCCAACGATCAAGGCGAGTTACATGATCCCCCATGT
TGTGCAAAAAAGCGGTTAGCTCCTTCGGTCCTCCGATCGTTGTCAGAAGTAAGTTGGCCGCAGTGTTATC
ACTCATGGTTATGGCAGCACTGCATAATTCTCTTACTGTCATGCCATCCGTAAGATGCTTTTCTGTGACT
GGTGAGTACTCAACCAAGTCATTCTGAGAATAGTGTATGCGGCGACCGAGTTGCTCTTGCCCGGCGTCAA
TACGGGATAATACCGCGCCACATAGCAGAACTTTAAAAGTGCTCATCATTGGAAAACGTTCTTCGGGGCG
AAAACTCTCAAGGATCTTACCGCTGTTGAGATCCAGTTCGATGTAACCCACTCGTGCACCCAACTGATCT
TCAGCATCTTTTACTTTCACCAGCGTTTCTGGGTGAGCAAAAACAGGAAGGCAAAATGCCGCAAAAAAGG
GAATAAGGGCGACACGGAAATGTTGAATACTCAT
